>Addgene plasmid #41269 | TAL3095 | depositor partial sequence | sequence record 54908 | TAL3095 sequence 2430 bps
TCTAGAGCTAGCACCATGGACTACAAAGACCATGACGGTGATTATAAAGATCATGACATCGATTACAAGG
ATGACGATGACAAGATGGCCCCCAAGAAGAAGAGGAAGGTGGGCATTCACCGCGGGGTACCTATGGTGGA
CTTGAGGACACTCGGTTATTCGCAACAGCAACAGGAGAAAATCAAGCCTAAGGTCAGGAGCACCGTCGCG
CAACACCACGAGGCGCTTGTGGGGCATGGCTTCACTCATGCGCATATTGTCGCGCTTTCACAGCACCCTG
CGGCGCTTGGGACGGTGGCTGTCAAATACCAAGATATGATTGCGGCCCTGCCCGAAGCCACGCACGAGGC
AATTGTAGGGGTCGGTAAACAGTGGTCGGGAGCGCGAGCACTTGAGGCGCTGCTGACTGTGGCGGGTGAG
CTTAGGGGGCCTCCGCTCCAGCTCGACACCGGGCAGCTGCTGAAGATCGCGAAGAGAGGGGGAGTAACAG
CGGTAGAGGCAGTGCACGCCTGGCGCAATGCGCTCACCGGGGCCCCCTTGAACCTGACCCCAGACCAGGT
AGTCGCAATCGCGTCGAACATTGGGGGAAAGCAAGCCCTGGAAACCGTGCAAAGGTTGTTGCCGGTCCTT
TGTCAAGACCACGGCCTTACACCGGAGCAAGTCGTGGCCATTGCAAGCAATGGGGGTGGCAAACAGGCTC
TTGAGACGGTTCAGAGACTTCTCCCAGTTCTCTGTCAAGCCCACGGGCTGACTCCCGATCAAGTTGTAGC
GATTGCGTCGAACATTGGAGGGAAACAAGCATTGGAGACTGTCCAACGGCTCCTTCCCGTGTTGTGTCAA
GCCCACGGTTTGACGCCTGCACAAGTGGTCGCCATCGCCTCCAATATTGGCGGTAAGCAGGCGCTGGAAA
CAGTACAGCGCCTGCTGCCTGTACTGTGCCAGGATCATGGACTGACCCCAGACCAGGTAGTCGCAATCGC
GTCGAACATTGGGGGAAAGCAAGCCCTGGAAACCGTGCAAAGGTTGTTGCCGGTCCTTTGTCAAGACCAC
GGCCTTACACCGGAGCAAGTCGTGGCCATTGCAAGCAACATCGGTGGCAAACAGGCTCTTGAGACGGTTC
AGAGACTTCTCCCAGTTCTCTGTCAAGCCCACGGGCTGACTCCCGATCAAGTTGTAGCGATTGCGTCGAA
CATTGGAGGGAAACAAGCATTGGAGACTGTCCAACGGCTCCTTCCCGTGTTGTGTCAAGCCCACGGTTTG
ACGCCTGCACAAGTGGTCGCCATCGCCAACAACAACGGCGGTAAGCAGGCGCTGGAAACAGTACAGCGCC
TGCTGCCTGTACTGTGCCAGGATCATGGACTGACCCCAGACCAGGTAGTCGCAATCGCGTCGAACATTGG
GGGAAAGCAAGCCCTGGAAACCGTGCAAAGGTTGTTGCCGGTCCTTTGTCAAGACCACGGCCTTACACCG
GAGCAAGTCGTGGCCATTGCAAGCAACATCGGTGGCAAACAGGCTCTTGAGACGGTTCAGAGACTTCTCC
CAGTTCTCTGTCAAGCCCACGGGCTGACTCCCGATCAAGTTGTAGCGATTGCGTCGAACATTGGAGGGAA
ACAAGCATTGGAGACTGTCCAACGGCTCCTTCCCGTGTTGTGTCAAGCCCACGGTTTGACGCCTGCACAA
GTGGTCGCCATCGCCTCGAATGGCGGCGGTAAGCAGGCGCTGGAAACAGTACAGCGCCTGCTGCCTGTAC
TGTGCCAGGATCATGGACTGACCCCAGACCAGGTAGTCGCAATCGCGTCACATGACGGGGGAAAGCAAGC
CCTGGAAACCGTGCAAAGGTTGTTGCCGGTCCTTTGTCAAGACCACGGCCTTACACCGGAGCAAGTCGTG
GCCATTGCATCCCACGACGGTGGCAAACAGGCTCTTGAGACGGTTCAGAGACTTCTCCCAGTTCTCTGTC
AAGCCCACGGGCTGACTCCCGATCAAGTTGTAGCGATTGCGTCCAACGGTGGAGGGAAACAAGCATTGGA
GACTGTCCAACGGCTCCTTCCCGTGTTGTGTCAAGCCCACGGTTTGACGCCTGCACAAGTGGTCGCCATC
GCCAGCCATGATGGCGGTAAGCAGGCGCTGGAAACAGTACAGCGCCTGCTGCCTGTACTGTGCCAGGATC
ATGGACTGACACCCGAACAGGTGGTCGCCATTGCTTCCCACGACGGAGGACGGCCAGCCTTGGAGTCCAT
CGTAGCCCAATTGTCCAGGCCCGATCCCGCGTTGGCTGCGTTAACGAATGACCATCTGGTGGCGTTGGCA
TGTCTTGGTGGACGACCCGCGCTCGATGCAGTCAAAAAGGGTCTGCCTCATGCTCCCGCATTGATCAAAA
GAACCAACCGGCGGATTCCCGAGAGAACTTCCCATCGAGTCGCGGGATCC
