>Addgene plasmid #41269 | TAL3095 | addgene partial sequence | sequence record 56502 | JDS-TALEN-F 5'-TAGGGGTCGGTAAACAGTGG-3'
GCGCTGCTGACTGTGGCGGGTGAGCTTAGGGGGCCTCCGCTCCAGCTCGACACCGGGCAGCTGCTGAAGA
TCGCGAAGAGAGGGGGAGTAACAGCGGTAGAGGCAGTGCACGCCTGGCGCAATGCGCTCACCGGGGCCCC
CTTGAACCTGACCCCAGACCAGGTAGTCGCAATCGCGTCGAACATTGGGGGAAAGCAAGCCCTGGAAACC
GTGCAAAGGTTGTTGCCGGTCCTTTGTCAAGACCACGGCCTTACACCGGAGCAAGTCGTGGCCATTGCAA
GCAATGGGGGTGGCAAACAGGCTCTTGAGACGGTTCAGAGACTTCTCCCAGTTCTCTGTCAAGCCCACGG
GCTGACTCCCGATCAAGTTGTAGCGATTGCGTCGAACATTGGAGGGAAACAAGCATTGGAGACTGTCCAA
CGGCTCCTTCCCGTGTTGTGTCAAGCCCACGGTTTGACGCCTGCACAAGTGGTCGCCATCGCCTCCAATA
TTGGCGGTAAGCAGGCGCTGGAAACAGTACAGCGCCTGCTGCCTGTACTGTGCCAGGATCATGGACTGAC
CCCAGACCAGGTAGTCGCAATCGCGTCGAACATTGGGGGAAAGCAAGCCCTGGAAACCGTGCAAAGGTTG
TTGCCGGTCCTTTGTCAAGACCACGGCCTTACACCGGAGCAAGTCGTGGCCATTGCAAGCAACATCGGTG
GCAAACAGGCTCTTGAGACGGTTCAGAGACTTCTCCCAGTTCTCTGTCAAGCCCACGGGCTGACTCCCGA
TCAAGTTGTAGCGATTGCGTCGAACATTGGAGGGAAACAAGCATTGGAGACTGTCCAACGGCTCCTTCCC
GTGTTGTGTCAAGCCCACGGTTTGACGCCTGCACAAGTGGTCGCCATCGCCAACAACAAC
