[The description below was written by a language model from this plasmid's Addgene catalogue record.]
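Description:
TAL3095 is a TALEN expression plasmid built on the JDS71 backbone, a roughly 6.4 kb vector catalogued as a mammalian expression / T7 construct. It is maintained in E. coli as a high-copy plasmid under ampicillin selection. The insert, about 1.6 kb and named ZebrafishCommunity-her6-Right, is an engineered TAL effector repeat array designed to recognise a specific 18-nucleotide site in the zebrafish (Danio rerio) her6 gene. It is not the her6 coding sequence itself. The restriction sites used to clone the array were destroyed in the process.

The backbone supplies the remaining parts of the nuclease. An N-terminal 3X FLAG epitope allows detection of the protein, and a C-terminal wild-type FokI cleavage domain provides the DNA-cutting activity, so the array is expressed as a single FLAG-TALE-FokI fusion. Transcription is driven by the CMV promoter for expression in transfected cells. The T7 designation indicates that the vector can also serve as a template for in vitro transcription, which is the usual way to produce mRNA for injection into zebrafish embryos. The use of a BGH reverse sequencing primer suggests a BGH polyadenylation region downstream of the coding sequence, although no feature table is provided to confirm the layout.

Because FokI must dimerise to cleave, this "Right" monomer is intended to be used with a matching "Left" her6 TALEN that binds the opposite half-site. Together they introduce a double-strand break whose error-prone repair yields indel mutations. The associated work concerns targeted gene disruption in somatic zebrafish cells, and the construct name suggests it belongs to a set of TALENs made for zebrafish genes.
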