Addgene plasmid #41269: TAL3095
Depositing lab: Keith Joung. Depositing organization: Massachusetts General Hospital. Publication: Targeted gene disruption in somatic zebrafish cells using engineered TALENs. Sander JD, Cade L, Khayter C, Reyon D, Peterson RT, Joung JK, Yeh JR. Nat Biotechnol. 2011 Aug 5;29(8):697-8. doi: 10.1038/nbt.1934. PubMed 21822241.
Backbone
  Vector backbone: JDS71
  Backbone manufacturer: Addgene plasmid #32287
  Backbone size w/o insert (bp): 6447
  Vector type: Mammalian Expression ; T7
Growth in bacteria
  Bacterial resistance: Ampicillin, 100 μg/mL
  Growth temperature: 37°C
  Growth strain: XL1 Blue
  Copy number: High Copy
Gene/Insert
  Gene/Insert name: ZebrafishCommunity-her6-Right (alt name: her6)
  Species: D. rerio (zebrafish)
  Insert size (bp): 1640
  Entrez Gene: her6 (a.k.a. HER-6, cb129)
  Promoter: CMV
  Tag / fusion protein: 3X Flag (N terminal on backbone); WT FOKI (C terminal on backbone)
  Cloning method: Restriction Enzyme; 5′ cloning site N/A (destroyed during cloning); 3′ cloning site N/A (destroyed during cloning)
  Sequencing primers: 5′ CMV-F; 3′ BGH-rev
Terms and licenses: Academic/Nonprofit Terms; Industry Terms: Not Available to Industry
Depositor comments: Target binding site: TATAAAAAGAAATCCTCC It is strongly recommended that users perform a diagnostic digest to verify this plasmid prior to use. For example, a double digest of the plasmid with BamHI and KpnI should result in two bands at 2.3kb and 5.8kb.
How to cite: TAL3095 was a gift from Keith Joung (Addgene plasmid # 41269 ; http://n2t.net/addgene:41269 ; RRID:Addgene_41269)
